>Addgene plasmid #106923 | pUASattB-ERK-SPARK | addgene full sequence | sequence record 205456 | Addgene NGS Result
GAGAGGAAAGGTTGTGTGCGGACGAATTTTTTTTTGAAAACCGGTGATAGAGCCTGAACCAGAAAAGATA
AAAGAAGGCTATACCAGTGGGAGTACACAAACAGAGTAAGTTTGAATAGTAAAAAAAATCATTTATGTAA
ACAATAACGTGACTGTGCGTTAGGTCCTGTTCATTGGTACCCGCCCGGGGATCAGATCCGCGGCCGCATA
GGCCACTAGTGGATCTGGATCCCAAAATGGCTGACCAACTGACTGAAGAGTGGTCGACGGTACCGCGGAC
CGGTCCTGACGTACCACGTACACCAGTAGGAAAGGCAAAGCTGTCATTCCAATTCCCGGGCGGACTCGAG
TCCGGACTCAGATCTGGCAGCGGTGGAGGCGATATCATGGTGAGCAAGGGCGAGGAGCTGTTCACCGGGG
TGGTGCCCATCCTGGTCGAGCTGGACGGCGACGTAAACGGCCACAAGTTCAGCGTGTCCGGCGAGGGCGA
GGGCGATGCCACCTACGGCAAGCTGACCCTGAAGTTCATCTGCACCACCGGCAAGCTGCCCGTGCCCTGG
CCCACCCTCGTGACCACCCTGACCTACGGCGTGCAGTGCTTCAGCCGCTACCCCGACCACATGAAGCAGC
ACGACTTCTTCAAGTCCGCCATGCCCGAAGGCTACGTCCAGGAGCGCACCATCTTCTTCAAGGACGACGG
CAACTACAAGACCCGCGCCGAGGTGAAGTTCGAGGGCGACACCCTGGTGAACCGCATCGAGCTGAAGGGC
ATCGACTTCAAGGAGGACGGCAACATCCTGGGGCACAAGCTGGAGTACAACTACAACAGCCACAACGTCT
ATATCATGGCCGACAAGCAGAAGAACGGCATCAAGGCCAACTTCAAGATCCGCCACAACATCGAGGACGG
CAGCGTGCAGCTCGCCGACCACTACCAGCAGAACACCCCCATCGGCGACGGCCCCGTGCTGCTGCCCGAC
AACCACTACCTGAGCACCCAGTCCGCCCTGAGCAAAGACCCCAACGAGAAGCGCGATCACATGGTCCTGC
TGGAGTTCGTGACCGCCGCCGGGATCACTCTCGGCATGGACGAGCTGTACAAGGGATCCGGCAGTGCTGG
TGGTAGTGCTGGTGGTAGTGCTGGTGGTAGTGCTGGTGGCAGTGCTGGTGGTAGTGCTGGTGGTAGTGCT
GGTGGCTCTAGAGGAGAAATCGCAAAGAGTCTGAAAGAAATTGCAAAATCCTTGAAGGAAATAGCGTGGT
CACTGAAAGAAATTGCCAAGTCCCTCAAAGGGGGTACCGAGGGCAGAGGAAGTCTGCTAACATGCGGTGA
CGTCGAGGAGAATCCTGGCCCAAAGCTTGCCACCATGGCGGACGAGGAGAAGCTGCCGCCCGGCTGGGAG
AAGCGCATGAGCCGCAGCTCAGGCCGAGTGTACTACTTCAACCACATCACTAACGCCAGCCAGTGGGAGC
GGCCCAGCGGCAACAGCAGCAGTGGTGGCAAAAACGGGCAGGGGGAGCCTGCCAGGCTCGAGTCCGGACT
CAGATCTGGCAGCGGTGGAGGCGATATCATGGTGAGCAAGGGCGAGGAGCTGTTCACCGGGGTGGTGCCC
ATCCTGGTCGAGCTGGACGGCGACGTAAACGGCCACAAGTTCAGCGTGTCCGGCGAGGGCGAGGGCGATG
CCACCTACGGCAAGCTGACCCTGAAGTTCATCTGCACCACCGGCAAGCTGCCCGTGCCCTGGCCCACCCT
CGTGACCACCCTGACCTACGGCGTGCAGTGCTTCAGCCGCTACCCCGACCACATGAAGCAGCACGACTTC
TTCAAGTCCGCCATGCCCGAAGGCTACGTCCAGGAGCGCACCATCTTCTTCAAGGACGACGGCAACTACA
AGACCCGCGCCGAGGTGAAGTTCGAGGGCGACACCCTGGTGAACCGCATCGAGCTGAAGGGCATCGACTT
CAAGGAGGACGGCAACATCCTGGGGCACAAGCTGGAGTACAACTACAACAGCCACAACGTCTATATCATG
GCCGACAAGCAGAAGAACGGCATCAAGGCCAACTTCAAGATCCGCCACAACATCGAGGACGGCAGCGTGC
AGCTCGCCGACCACTACCAGCAGAACACCCCCATCGGCGACGGCCCCGTGCTGCTGCCCGACAACCACTA
CCTGAGCACCCAGTCCGCCCTGAGCAAAGACCCCAACGAGAAGCGCGATCACATGGTCCTGCTGGAGTTC
GTGACCGCCGCCGGGATCACTCTCGGCATGGACGAGCTGTACAAGGGATCCGGCAGTGCTGGTGGTAGTG
CTGGTGGTAGTGCTGGTGGTAGTGCTGGTGGCAGTGCTGGTGGTAGTGCTGGTGGTAGTGCTGGTGGCTC
TAGAACCTTGAGAGAAATCGAGGAATTGTTGAGGAAAATCATTGAAGACAGCGTGCGCAGTGTGGCCGAG
CTGGAGGACATTGAGAAGTGGCTGAAGAAAATCTAAGAATTCGGGCCCGTTTAATCTAGAGTCGACCTCG
AACGTTAACGTTAACGTAACGTTAACTCGAGGAGCTTGATAACATTATACCTAAACCCATGGTCAAGAGT
AAACATTTCTGCCTTTGAAGTTGAGAACACAATTAAGCATCCCCTGGTTAAACCTGACATTCATACTTGT
TAATAGCGCCATAAACATAGCACCAATTTCGAAGAAATCAGTTAAAAGCAATTAGCAATTAGCAATTAGC
AATAACTCTGCTGACTTCAAAACGAGAAGAGTTGCAAGTATTTGTAAGGCACAGTTTATAGACCACCGAC
GGCTCATTAGGGCTCGTCATGTAACTAAGCGCGGTGAAACCCAATTGAACATATAGTGGAATTATTATTA
TCAATGGGGAAGATTTAACCCTCAGGTAGCAAAGTAATTTAATTGCAAATAGAGAGTCCTAAGACTAAAT
AATATATTTAAAAATCTGGCCCTTTGACCTTGCTTGTCAGGTGCATTTGGGTTCAATCGTAAGTTGCTTC
TATATAAACACTTTCCCCATCCCCGCAATAATGAAGAATACCGCAGAATAAAGAGAGATTTGCAACAAAA
AATAAAGGCATTGCGAAAACTTTTTATGGGGGATCATTACACTCGGGCCTACGGTTACAATTCCCAGCCA
CTTAAGCGACAAGTTTGGCCAACAATCCATCTAATAGCTAATAGCGCAATCACTGGTAATCGCAAGAGTA
TATAGGCAATAGAACCCATGGATTTGACCAAAGGTAACCGAGACAATGGAGAAGCAAGAGGATTTCAAAC
TGAACACCCACAGTGCTGTGTACTACCACTGGCGCGTTTGGGAGCTCACTGGCCTGATGCGTCCTCCGGG
CGTTTCAAGCCTGCTTTACGTGGTATACTCCATTACGGTCAACTTGGTGGTCACCGTGCTGTTTCCCTTG
AGCTTGCTGGCCAGGCTGCTGTTCACCACCAACATGGCCGGATTGTGCGAGAACCTGACCATAACTATTA
CCGATATTGTGGCCAATTTGAAGTTTGCGAATGTGTACATGGTGAGGAAGCAGCTCCATGAGATTCGCTC
TCTCCTAAGGCTCATGGACGCTAGAGCCCGGCTGGTGGGCGATCCCGAGGAGATTTCTGCCTTGAGGAAG
GAAGTGAATATCGCACAGGGCACTTTCCGCACCTTTGCCAGTATTTTCGTATTTGGCACTACTTTGAGTT
GCGTCCGCGTGGTCGTTCGCCCGGATCGAGAGCTCCTGTATCCGGCCTGGTTCGGCGTTGACTGGATGCA
CTCCACCAGAAACTATGTGCTCATCAATATCTACCAGCTCTTCGGCTTGATAGTGCAGGCTATACAGAAC
TGCGCTAGTGACTCCTATCCGCCTGCGTTTCTCTGCCTGCTCACGGGTCATATGCGTGCTTTGGAGCTGA
GGGTGCGGCGGATTGGCTGCAGCCAAGCTTTGCGTACTCGCAAATTATTAAAAATAAAACTTTAAAAATA
ATTTCGTCTAATTAATATTATGAGTTAATTCAAACCCCACGGACATGCTAAGGGTTAATCAACAATCATA
TCGCTGTCTCACTCAGACTCAATACGACACTCAGAATACTATTCCTTTCACTCGCACTTATTGCAAGCAT
ACGTTAAGTGGATGTCTCTTGCCGACGGGACCACCTTATGTTATTTCATCATGGTCTGGCCATTCTCATC
GTGAGCTTCCGGGTGCTCGCATATCTGGCTCTAAGACTTCGGGCCCGACGCAAGGAGTAGCCGACATATA
TCCGAAATAACTGCTTGTTTTTTTTTTTTACCATTATTACCATCGTGTTTACTGTTTATTGCCCCCTCAA
AAAGCTAATGTAATTATATTTGTGCCAATAAAAACAAGATATGACCTATAGAATACAAGTATTTCCCCTT
CGAACATCCCCACAAGTAGACTTTGGATTTGTCTTCTAACCAAAAGACTTACACACCTGCATACCTTACA
TCAAAAACTCGTTTATCGCTACATAAAACACCGGGATATATTTTTTATATACATACTTTTCAAATCGCGC
GCCCTCTTCATAATTCACCTCCACCACACCACGTTTCGTAGTTGCTCTTTCGCTGTCTCCCACCCGCTCT
CCGCAACACATTCACCTTTTGTTCGACGACCTTGGAGCGACTGTCGTTAGTTCCGCGCGATTCGGTGCGG
TATTTCACACCGCATATGGTGCACTCTCAGTACAATCTGCTCTGATGCCGCATAGTTAAGCCAGCCCCGA
CACCCGCCAACACCCGCTGACGCGCCCTGACGGGCTTGTCTGCTCCCGGCATCCGCTTACAGACAAGCTG
TGACCGTCTCCGGGAGCTGCATGTGTCAGAGGTTTTCACCGTCATCACCGAAACGCGCGAGACGAAAGGG
CCTCGTGATACGCCTATTTTTATAGGTTAATGTCATGATAATAATGGTTTCTTAGACGTCGCGAATTAGG
CCTTCTAGTGGATCAATTCGGCTTGTCGACATGCCCGCCGTGACCGTCGAGAACCCGCTGACGCTGCCCC
GCGTATCCGCACCCGCCGACGCCGTCGCACGTCCCGTGCTCACCGTGACCACCGCGCCCAGCGGTTTCGA
GGGCGAGGGCTTCCCGGTGCGCCGCGCGTTCGCCGGGATCAACTACCGCCACCTCGACCCGTTCATCATG
ATGGACCAGATGGGTGAGGTGGAGTACGCGCCCGGGGAGCCCAAGGGCACGCCCTGGCACCCGCACCGCG
GCTTCGAGACCGTGACCTACATCGTCGACGGTACCTGAAGCCGAATTGATCCGGAGAGCTCCCAACGCGT
TGGATGCAGCACTAGGACGTCAGGTGGCACTTTTCGGGGAAATGTGCGCGGAACCCCTATTTGTTTATTT
TTCTAAATACATTCAAATATGTATCCGCTCATGAGACAATAACCCTGATAAATGCTTCAATAATATTGAA
AAAGGAAGAGTATGAGTATTCAACATTTCCGTGTCGCCCTTATTCCCTTTTTTGCGGCATTTTGCCTTCC
TGTTTTTGCTCACCCAGAAACGCTGGTGAAAGTAAAAGATGCTGAAGATCAGTTGGGTGCACGAGTGGGT
TACATCGAACTGGATCTCAACAGCGGTAAGATCCTTGAGAGTTTTCGCCCCGAAGAACGTTTTCCAATGA
TGAGCACTTTTAAAGTTCTGCTATGTGGCGCGGTATTATCCCGTATTGACGCCGGGCAAGAGCAACTCGG
TCGCCGCATACACTATTCTCAGAATGACTTGGTTGAGTACTCACCAGTCACAGAAAAGCATCTTACGGAT
GGCATGACAGTAAGAGAATTATGCAGTGCTGCCATAACCATGAGTGATAACACTGCGGCCAACTTACTTC
TGACAACGATCGGAGGACCGAAGGAGCTAACCGCTTTTTTGCACAACATGGGGGATCATGTAACTCGCCT
TGATCGTTGGGAACCGGAGCTGAATGAAGCCATACCAAACGACGAGCGTGACACCACGATGCCTGTAGCA
ATGGCAACAACGTTGCGCAAACTATTAACTGGCGAACTACTTACTCTAGCTTCCCGGCAACAATTAATAG
ACTGGATGGAGGCGGATAAAGTTGCAGGACCACTTCTGCGCTCGGCCCTTCCGGCTGGCTGGTTTATTGC
TGATAAATCTGGAGCCGGTGAGCGTGGGTCTCGCGGTATCATTGCAGCACTGGGGCCAGATGGTAAGCCC
TCCCGTATCGTAGTTATCTACACGACGGGGAGTCAGGCAACTATGGATGAACGAAATAGACAGATCGCTG
AGATAGGTGCCTCACTGATTAAGCATTGGTAACTGTCAGACCAAGTTTACTCATATATACTTTAGATTGA
TTTAAAACTTCATTTTTAATTTAAAAGGATCTAGGTGAAGATCCTTTTTGATAATCTCATGACCAAAATC
CCTTAACGTGAGTTTTCGTTCCACTGAGCGTCAGACCCCGTAGAAAAGATCAAAGGATCTTCTTGAGATC
CTTTTTTTCTGCGCGTAATCTGCTGCTTGCAAACAAAAAAACCACCGCTACCAGCGGTGGTTTGTTTGCC
GGATCAAGAGCTACCAACTCTTTTTCCGAAGGTAACTGGCTTCAGCAGAGCGCAGATACCAAATACTGTT
CTTCTAGTGTAGCCGTAGTTAGGCCACCACTTCAAGAACTCTGTAGCACCGCCTACATACCTCGCTCTGC
TAATCCTGTTACCAGTGGCTGCTGCCAGTGGCGATAAGTCGTGTCTTACCGGGTTGGACTCAAGACGATA
GTTACCGGATAAGGCGCAGCGGTCGGGCTGAACGGGGGGTTCGTGCACACAGCCCAGCTTGGAGCGAACG
ACCTACACCGAACTGAGATACCTACAGCGTGAGCTATGAGAAAGCGCCACGCTTCCCGAAGGGAGAAAGG
CGGACAGGTATCCGGTAAGCGGCAGGGTCGGAACAGGAGAGCGCACGAGGGAGCTTCCAGGGGGAAACGC
CTGGTATCTTTATAGTCCTGTCGGGTTTCGCCACCTCTGACTTGAGCGTCGATTTTTGTGATGCTCGTCA
GGGGGGCGGAGCCTATGGAAAAACGCCTTCTTCTTGAACTCGGGCTCGGTGCCAGTATACCTCAAATGGT
TGTCGTACCTCTCATGGTTCCGTTACGCCAACGAGGGTCTGCTGATTAACCAATGGGCGGACGTGGAGCC
GGGCGAAATTAGCTGCACATCGTCGAACACCACGTGCCCCAGTTCGGGCAAGGTCATCCTGGAGACGCTT
AACTTCTCCGCCGCCGATCTGCCGCTGGACTACGTGGGTCTGGCCCATGATGAAATAACATAAGGTGGTC
CCGTCGATAGCCGAAGCTTACCGAAGTATACACTTAAATTCAGTGCACGTTTGCTTGTTGAGAGGAAAGG
TTGTGTGCGGACGAATTTTTTTTTGAAAACATTAACCCTTACGTGGAATAAAAAAAAATGAAATATTGCA
AATTTTGCTGCAAAGCTGTGACTGGAGTAAAATTAATTCACGTGCCGAAGTGTGCTATTAAGAGAAAATT
GTGGGAGCAGAGCCTTGGGTGCAGCCTTGGTGAAAACTCCCAAATTTGTGATACCCACTTTAATGATTCG
CAGTGGAAGGCTGCACCTGCAAAAGGTCAGACATTTAAAAGGAGGCGACTCAACGCAGATGCCGTACCTA
GTAAAGTGATAGAGCCTGAACCAGAAAAGATAAAAGAAGGCTATACCAGTGGGAGTACACAAACAGAGTA
AGTTTGAATAGTAAAAAAAATCATTTATGTAAACAATAACGTGACTGTGCGTTAGGTCCTGTTCATTGTT
TAATGAAAATAAGAGCTTGAGGGAAAAAATTCGTACTTTGGAGTACGAAATGCGTCGTTTAGAGCAGCAG
CCGAATTAATTCTAGTTCCAGTGAAATCCAAGCATTTTCTAAATTAAATGTATTCTTATTATTATAGTTG
TTATTTTTGATATATATAAACAACACTATTATGCCCACCATTTTTTTGAGATGCATCTACACAAGGAACA
AACACTGGATGTCACTTTCAGTTCAAATTGTAACGCTAATCACTCCGAACAGGTCACAAAAAATTACCTT
AAAAAGTCATAATATTAAATTAGAATAAATATAGCTGTGAGGGAAATATATACAAATATATTGGAGCAAA
TAAATTGTACATACAAATATTTATTACTAATTTCTATTGAGACGAAATGAACCACTCGGAACCATTTGAG
CGAACCGAATCGCGCGGAACTAACGACAGTCGCTCCAAGGTCGTCGAACAAAAGGTGAATGTGTTGCGGA
GAGCGGGTGGGAGACAGCGAAAGAGCAACTACGAAACGTGGTGTGGTGGAGGTGAATTATGAAGAGGGCG
CGCGATTTGAAAAGTATGTATATAAAAAATATATCCCGGTGTTTTATGTAGCGATAAACGAGTTTTTGAT
GTAAGGTATGCAGGTGTGTAAGTCTTTTGGTTAGAAGACAAATCCAAAGTCTACTTGTGGGGATGTTCGA
AGGGGAAATACTTGTATTCTATAGGTCATATCTTGTTTTTATTGGCACAAATATAATTACATTAGCTTTT
TGAGGGGGCAATAAACAGTAAACACGATGGTAATAATGGTAAAAAAAAAAAACAAGCAGTTATTTCGGAT
ATATGTCGGCTACTCCTTGCGTCGGGCCCGAAGTCTTAGAGCCAGATATGCGAGCACCCGGAAGCTCACG
ATGAGAATGGCCAGACCCACGTAGTCCAGCGGCAGATCGGCGGCGGAGAAGTTAAGCGTCTCCAGGATGA
CCTTGCCCGAACTGGGGCACGTGGTGTTCGACGATGTGCAGCTAATTTCGCCCGGCTCCACGTCCGCCCA
TTGGTTAATCAGCAGACCCTCGTTGGCGTAACGGAACCATGAGAGGTACGACAACCATTTGAGGTATACT
GGCACCGAGCCCGAGTTCAAGAAGAAGCCGCCAAAGAGCAGGAATGGTATGATAACCGGCGGACCCACAG
ACAGCGCCATCGAGGTCGAGGAGCTGGCGCAGGATATTAGATATCCGAAGGACGTTGACACATTGGCCAC
CAGAGTGACCAGCGCCAGGCAGTTGAAGAAGTGCAGCACTCCGGCCCGCAGTCCGATCATCGGATAGGCA
ATCGCCGTGAAGACCAGTGGCACTGTGAGAAAAAGCGGCAATTCGGCAATCGTTTTGCCCAGAAAGTATG
TGTCACAGCGATAAAGTCGACTTCGGGCCTCCCTCATAAAAACTGGCAGCTCTGAGGTGAACACCTAAAT
CGAATCGATTCATTAGAAAGTTAGTAAATTATTGAAATGCAAATGTATTCTAAACATGACTTACATTTAT
CGTGGCAAAGACGTTTTGAAAGGTCATGTTGGTCAGGAAGAGGAAGATGGCTCCGTTGATATTCATCACA
CCCACTTGCGTGAGTTGTTGGCCCAAAAAGATGAGGCCAATCAAGATGGCAACCATCTGCAAATTAAAAT
GTTACTCGCATCTCATTAATATTCGCGAGTTAAATGAAATTTATTTATCTTCTGCAAAACTATAAACTAT
ACATCTCATTGAAAAAAACTAAGAAGGGTGTGGAATCAGGCAATTCTATCTAAAATCTAGCGAATTTGTT
TCCAAGAATTGTAAGCGTTATATCATTTGTTTCCACTGGAACCACTCACCGTTGTCTGAATAAGTCGCAC
TTTTACGAGGAGTGGTTCCTTGAGCACCGACAGCCAGGATCGCCACAGGACCGCCCGGAACTGCATGAAC
CAGGTGGCCTTGTAGGTGTACCCATTCTCCGGCTGCTCCAGTGGCTTCTCCAGATTTTTGGTGGCCAACA
ACTGCTCCATATCCCGGGCTACTTTGCTAATGGCAAAATTGTCGCATATCTTGGCGATCCGATCACGGGA
CTCGATCTCCCGTCCGGGCACAACGGCCAACACCTGTACGTAAAAGTCCGCCGGATTGTAGTTGGTAGGA
CACTGGGCACCCACGCTGGATAGGAGTTGAGATGTTATGTAATACTAGATACCCTTAATAAACACATCGA
ACTCACTAGGAAAAGAAGTCGACGGCTTCGCTGGGAGTGCCCAAGAAAGCTACCCTGCCCTCGGCCATCA
GAAGGATCTTGTCAAAGAGCTCAAACAGCTCGGAAGACGGCTGATGAATGGTCAGGATGACGGTCTTGCC
CTTCTGCGACAGCTTCTTCAGCACCTGGACGACGCTGTGGGCGGTAAAGGAGTCCAGTCCGGAGGTGGGC
TCATCGCAGATCAGAAGCGGCGGATCGGTTAGAGCCTCGGAGGCGAATGCCAGACGCTTCCTTTCTCCGC
CGGACAGACCTTTCACCCTGCCGGGCACACCGATGATCGTGTGCTGACATTTGCTGAGCGAAAGCTCCTG
GATCACCTGATCCACGCGGGCCACTCGCTGCCGATAGGTCAGATGTCGTGGCATCCGCACCATGGCTTGG
AAAATCAGGTGTTCCCTGGCCGTTAGGGAGCCGATAAAGAGGTCATCCTGCTGGACATAGGCGCACCTGG
CCTGCATCTCCTTGGCGTCCACAGGTTGGCCATTGAGCAGTCGCATCCCGGATGGCGATACTTGGATGCC
CTGCGGCGATCGAAAGGCAAGGGCATTCAGCAGGGTCGTCTTTCCGGCACCGGAACTGCCCATCACGGCC
AAAAGTTCGCCCGGATAGGCCACGCCGCAAACTGAGTTTCAAATTGGTAATTGGACCCTTTATTAAGATT
TCACACAGATCAGCCGACTGCGAATAGAAACTCACCGTTCTTGAGCAAATGTTTCCTGGGCGCCGGTATG
TGTCGCTCGTTGCAGAATAGTCCGCGTGTCCGGTTGACCAGCTGCCGCCATCCGGAGCCCGGCTGATTGA
CCGCCCCAAAGATGTCCATATTGTGCCAGGCATAGGTGAGGTTCTCGGCTAGTTGGCCGCTCCCTGAACC
GGAGTCCTCCGGCGGACTGGGTGGCCGGAGCGTGCCGTAGTTTTTGGCCTGCCCGAAGCCCTGGTTAATG
CAGCTCTGCGAAGCCGCTCCGCTGTCACCCTGCAATGATAGGGGATCTCAAATATCAACTACAAGCGTTA
TGCTCATCTAACCCCGAACAAAAAGTACCCCGAAGTATCCTACGAAGTAGGTTTATACTTTTATTTATTT
TTTGTGCATCTAGGATCAGCTTAAAATATCTGGTTGTTATATTTTTTGTAAAAAAGAATATAGTCGAAAA
TGAATGCCTTTAGATGTCTTGATCATGATATGATCTCAAAAATTGTCTTATATAGCGAGAACAGCTACCA
GAATAATCTGTTTCGTGTCACTATTTGTTTGTGCAATTGCGGTTTGGGATTTTTGTGGGTCGCAGTTCTC
ACGCCGCAGACAATTTGATGTTGCAATCGCAGTTCCTATAGATCAAGTGAACTTAAGATGTATGCACATG
TACTACTCACATTGTTCAGATGCTCGGCAGATGGGTGTTTGCTGCCTCCGCGAATTAATAGCTCCTGATC
CTCTTGGCCCATTGCCGGGATTTTTCACACTTTCCCCTGCTTACCCACCCAAAACCAATCACCACCCCAA
TCACTCAAAAAACAAACAAAAATAAGAAGCGAGAGGAGTTTTGGCACAGCACTTTGTGTTTAATTGATGG
CGTAAACCGCTTGGAGCTTCGTCACGAAACCGCTGACAAAATGCAACTGAAGGCGGACATTGACGCTACG
TAACGCTACAAACGGTGGCGAAAGAGATAGCGGACGCAGCGGCGAAAGAGACGGCGATATTTCTGTGGAC
AGAGAAGGAGGCAAACAGCGCTGACTTTGAGTGGAATGTCATTTTGAGTGAGAGGTAATCGAAAGAACCT
GGTACATCAAATACCCTTGGATCGAAGTAAATTTAAAACTGATCAGATAAGTTCAATGATATCCAGTGCA
GTAAAAAAAAAAAATGTTTTTTTTATCTACTTTCCGCAAAAATGGGTTTTATTAACTTACATACATACTA
GAATTGGCCGCTCTAGCCCCCCCTCGAATGTTCTCTCTCTTCTCTTCTCTCTCTCTTTCTCGAATGTTCT
CTCTCTTCTCTTCTCTCTCTCTTTCTCGAGGTCATCAAGCTTAGGCCTCCAAGGCGGAGTACTGTCCTCC
GGGCTGGCGGAGTACTGTCCTCCGGCAAGGCGGAGTACTGTCCTCCGGGCTGGCGGAGTACTGTCCTCCG
GCAAGGCGGAGTACTGTCCTCCGGGCTGGCGGAGTACTGTCCTCCGGCAAGGCGGAGTACTGTCCTCCGG
GCTGGCGGAGTACTGTCCTCCGGCAAGGGTCGAGTCGATAGCCGAAGCTTACCGAAGTATACACTTAAAT
TCAGTGCACGTTTGCTTGTT
Features (pLannotate 1.2.2; 17 found; start..end, strand, type, name):
     44..176     +  misc_feature   P element 5' end (fragment): No description available
    237..260     +  CDS            calmodulin (fragment): calcium-binding protein
    321..821     +  CDS            cEGFP (fragment): cEGFP is a basic (constitutively fluorescent) green fluorescent protein published in 2008, derived from Aequorea victoria.
    834..2231    +  CDS            GCaMP2: GCaMP2 is a basic (constitutively fluorescent) green fluorescent protein published in 2006, derived from Aequorea victoria.
   3266..3964    +  CDS            Or2a (fragment): OR2A_DROME - Also known as AN4, DOR2F.1, dor62, OR2F.1. Experimental evidence at transcript level: Swiss-Prot protein existence level 2. Odorant receptor which mediates acceptance or avoidance behavior, depending on its substrates. The odorant receptor repertoire encodes a large collection of odor stimuli that vary widely in identity, intensity, and duration. May form a complex with Orco to form odorant-sensing units, providing sensitive and prolonged odorant signaling and calcium permeability. From Drosophila melanogaster (Fruit fly).
   3951..4183    +  misc_feature   P element 3' end: P element 3' end
   4183..4686    +  gene           mini-white (fragment): white; This modified version of the white gene lacks part of the first intron.
   4685..4754    -  misc_feature   bom (fragment): basis of mobility region from pBR322
   4856..4891    -  CDS            rop (fragment): Rop protein, which maintains plasmids at low copy number; rop
   5189..5258    -  protein_bind   attB: attB site for the φC31 integrase (Groth et al., 2000) phage φC31 integrase
   5367..5471    +  promoter       AmpR promoter: bla
   5472..6332    +  CDS            AmpR: β-lactamase; bla; confers resistance to ampicillin, carbenicillin, and related antibiotics
   6503..7091    +  rep_origin     ori: high-copy-number ColE1/pMB1/pBR322/pUC origin of replication
   7097..7325    +  CDS            mini-white (fragment): Drosophila white gene eye color pigment; white; This is a modified version of the white gene lacking part of the first intron.
   7326..7911    +  misc_feature   P element 5' end: No description available
   7922..12041   -  gene           mini-white: white; This modified version of the white gene lacks part of the first intron.
  12354..41      +  misc_feature   P element 5' end (fragment) (across the origin): No description available
