[The description below was written by a language model from this plasmid's Addgene catalogue record and pLannotate feature annotations shown in this document.]
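Description:
pUASattB-ERK-SPARK is a Drosophila transgenesis and expression plasmid built on the pUAST backbone, catalogued as an insect expression vector for expressing ERK-SPARK, a reporter of ERK kinase activity, in flies. In bacteria it is maintained by a high-copy ColE1/pUC-type origin and selected with ampicillin through the bla (AmpR) gene and its promoter. Short remnants of pBR322 bom and rop are also detected. For fly work, the 12.4 kb sequence carries a full mini-white gene, an eye-colour marker used to identify transformants. It also carries a φC31 integrase attB site, which allows site-specific integration into attP landing sites in the genome. P element 5' and 3' end sequences are present as well, which is consistent with the pUAST lineage and its original P-transposase-mediated insertion route.

The associated publication describes the insert, ERK-SPARK, as a phase separation-based kinase reporter for visualizing signaling dynamics in vivo. The automated feature table does not annotate ERK-SPARK as such. Instead it labels the payload region as fragments of EGFP-type green fluorescent protein, GCaMP2 and calmodulin. These are probably similarity matches to GFP-derived sequence within the reporter and not evidence of a calcium indicator, and the Or2a fragment call next to the P element 3' end may be similarly incidental. The plasmid name and backbone imply GAL4-responsive UAS control, which would permit tissue-specific expression when crossed to GAL4 driver lines. However, no UAS repeats, minimal promoter or polyadenylation signal are annotated, so the record does not confirm the regulatory elements. The reporter's exact domain composition is also not stated.
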