Addgene plasmid #106923: pUASattB-ERK-SPARK
Purpose: Express ERK-SPARK, an activity reporter of ERK in Drosophila
Depositing lab: Xiaokun Shu. Depositing organization: University of California, San Francisco (UCSF). Publication: Visualizing Dynamics of Cell Signaling In Vivo with a Phase Separation-Based Kinase Reporter. Zhang Q, Huang H, Lu Q, Wu R, Chung CI, Zhang SQ, Torra J, Schepis A, Coughlin SR, Kornberg TB, Shu X. Mol Cell. 2018 Jan 3. pii: S1097-2765(17)30936-X. doi: 10.1016/j.molcel.2017.12.008. PubMed 29307513.
Backbone
  Vector backbone: pUAST
  Vector type: Insect Expression
Growth in bacteria
  Bacterial resistance: Ampicillin, 100 μg/mL
  Growth temperature: 37°C
  Growth strain: DH5alpha
  Copy number: Unknown
Gene/Insert
  Gene/Insert name: ERK-SPARK
Terms and licenses: Academic/Nonprofit Terms; Industry Terms: Not Available to Industry
How to cite: pUASattB-ERK-SPARK was a gift from Xiaokun Shu (Addgene plasmid # 106923 ; http://n2t.net/addgene:106923 ; RRID:Addgene_106923)
